Addgene plasmid #185887: pIT6EG7mlh
Purpose: In vivo gene amplification (HamAmp) of limonene synthetic module at RPL25 locus (23 copy).
Depositing lab: Claudia Vickers. Depositing organization: University of Queensland. Publication: An in vivo gene amplification system for high level expression in Saccharomyces cerevisiae. Peng B, Esquirol L, Lu Z, Shen Q, Cheah LC, Howard CB, Scott C, Trau M, Dumsday G, Vickers CE. Nat Commun. 2022 May 24;13(1):2895. doi: 10.1038/s41467-022-30529-8. PubMed 35610221.
Backbone
  Vector backbone: pUC19
  Vector type: Yeast Expression
Growth in bacteria
  Bacterial resistance: Ampicillin, 100 μg/mL
  Growth temperature: 37°C
  Growth strain: DH5alpha
  Copy number: High Copy
Gene/Insert
  Gene/Insert name: see comments
  Species: Synthetic
  Mutation: ERG20 F96W N127W
  Cloning method: Gibson Cloning
Terms and licenses: Academic/Nonprofit Terms; Industry Terms: Not Available to Industry
Depositor comments: PRPL25(Arm 1)> Kl.LEU2>TKl.LEU2- TRPL25(Arm 3)- ARS305- PSk.GAL2>Y.FAST-EVBR1.2A-Ec.MBP-Linker-Ll.LS-6*G-ERG20F96W N127W>TRPL41B-PBTS1> RPL25(partial; Arm2) Alias: pITH6EG7ml
How to cite: pIT6EG7mlh was a gift from Claudia Vickers (Addgene plasmid # 185887 ; http://n2t.net/addgene:185887 ; RRID:Addgene_185887)
