[The description below was written by a language model from this plasmid's Addgene catalogue record and pLannotate feature annotations shown in this document.]
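Description:
pIT6EG7mlh is a pUC19-based yeast integration construct built for HapAmp-style in vivo gene amplification in Saccharomyces cerevisiae, targeting a limonene synthesis module to the RPL25 locus; the record gives an amplified copy number of about 23. In E. coli it is propagated as a high-copy plasmid through the ColE1/pUC origin and selected with ampicillin via the AmpR β-lactamase gene. Remnants of the pUC lac region (lac promoter and operator, CAP site, lacZα fragment) are also annotated.

According to the depositor's map, the yeast cassette is bounded by RPL25-derived homology arms. The RPL25 promoter (arm 1) drives the Kluyveromyces lactis LEU2 leucine auxotrophic marker, followed by the RPL25 terminator (arm 3) and the replication origin ARS305. Next comes a galactose-regulated GAL2 promoter, labelled Sk in the record, expressing a single open reading frame. It encodes the Y-FAST fluorogen-activating reporter (annotated by similarity as photoactive yellow protein), a 2A self-cleaving peptide, and then E. coli maltose-binding protein joined by a linker to a limonene synthase. The synthase is fused through a six-glycine linker to ERG20 carrying F96W and N127W, and the unit ends at the RPL41B terminator. These ERG20 substitutions are generally used to favour geranyl diphosphate, the limonene synthase substrate, over farnesyl diphosphate. The "9xHis" call on the reverse strand at the synthase–ERG20 junction is probably an artefact of the glycine linker. The automated annotation matches the synthase to a Citrus sinensis enzyme, while the depositor labels it "Ll.LS".

Finally, the BTS1 promoter precedes a partial RPL25 sequence (arm 2). This suggests that integration puts the essential RPL25 gene under a weaker promoter, so that cells with more copies of the cassette are favoured, though the record does not spell out this mechanism.
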