Features (pLannotate 1.2.2; 16 found; start..end, strand, type, name):
    767..789     -  protein_bind   lac operator (fragment): The lac repressor binds to the lac operator to inhibit transcription in E. coli. This inhibition can be relieved by adding lactose or isopropyl-β-D-thiogalactopyranoside (IPTG). lac repressor encoded by lacI
    793..823     -  promoter       lac promoter: promoter for the E. coli lac operon
    838..859     -  protein_bind   CAP binding site: CAP binding activates transcription in the presence of cAMP. E. coli catabolite activator protein
    872..964     -  CDS            lacI (fragment): lac repressor; lacI; The lac repressor binds to the lac operator to inhibit transcription in E. coli. This inhibition can be relieved by adding lactose or isopropyl-β-D-thiogalactopyranoside (IPTG).
   1147..1735    -  rep_origin     ori: high-copy-number ColE1/pMB1/pBR322/pUC origin of replication
   1906..2766    -  CDS            AmpR: β-lactamase; bla; confers resistance to ampicillin, carbenicillin, and related antibiotics
   2767..2871    -  promoter       AmpR promoter: bla
   2966..3001    +  CDS            rop (fragment): Rop protein, which maintains plasmids at low copy number; rop
   3103..3202    +  misc_feature   bom (fragment): basis of mobility region from pBR322
   3208..3365    -  CDS            lacZα (fragment): LacZα fragment of β-galactosidase; lacZ fragment
   3965..5044    +  CDS            LEU2: LEU3_YEAST - Experimental evidence at protein level: Swiss-Prot protein existence level 1. Catalyzes the oxidation of 3-carboxy-2-hydroxy-4- methylpentanoate (3-isopropylmalate) to 3-carboxy-4-methyl-2- oxopentanoate. The product decarboxylates to 4-methyl-2 oxopentanoate. From Saccharomyces cerevisiae (strain ATCC 204508 / S288c) (Baker's yeast).
   6733..7107    +  CDS            pyp: PYP_HALHA - Experimental evidence at protein level: Swiss-Prot protein existence level 1. Photoactive blue light protein. Probably functions as a photoreceptor for a negative phototaxis response. From Halorhodospira halophila (Ectothiorhodospira halophila).
   7168..8277    +  CDS            malE (fragment): MALE_ECO57 - Experimental evidence at protein level: Swiss-Prot protein existence level 1. Part of the ABC transporter complex MalEFGK involved in maltose/maltodextrin import. Binds maltose and higher maltodextrins. From Escherichia coli O157:H7.
   8290..9951    +  CDS            RLC1_CITSI (fragment): Experimental evidence at protein level: Swiss-Prot protein existence level 1. Catalyzes the conversion of geranyl diphosphate to (+)-(4R)- limonene (PubMed:28272875, PubMed:28272876). Produces exclusively the (+)-enantiomer (PubMed:28272875). Can use neryl diphosphate as substrate (PubMed:28272876). Has no activity with farnesyl diphosphate (PubMed:28272875). From Citrus sinensis (Sweet orange) (Citrus aurantium var. sinensis).
   9950..9976    -  CDS            9xHis: 9xHis affinity tag
   9976..11028   +  CDS            ERG20: FPPS_YEAST - Also known as BOT3, FDS1, FPP1. Experimental evidence at protein level: Swiss-Prot protein existence level 1. Catalyzes the sequential condensation of isopentenyl pyrophosphate with the allylic pyrophosphates, dimethylallyl pyrophosphate, and then with the resultant geranylpyrophosphate to the ultimate product farnesyl pyrophosphate. From Saccharomyces cerevisiae (strain ATCC 204508 / S288c) (Baker's yeast).
>Addgene plasmid #185887 | pIT6EG7mlh | addgene full sequence | sequence record 370841 | Addgene NGS Result
GTCGTAATGATTTGCATGCCCGCCATCTCTACTCACTCCATAATATTACATATAGATATAGGACAAGCCC
GCATTTTCATACTGAAAGGTAAACTTCTATTATTATAGTGGTATCCAACGTTCACCGCTTCCAGCATAGC
AGAAATTACGTGTTTTTGCATATGTTATGCTGATCATTGTATGCTTACTACCATTTTTCTTTGCTTCGCC
TTGCCTTCTTTGACGTTTTTTTGAAGCAAAAAAAAAGTCAAGACAGATGTGCTTACAAAACCATGTAAGG
CTCATTTTCAAAGAAGCTACTAATAGAAAGAGAACAAAGCGTTTACGAGTCTGGAAAATCAATGGCTCCA
TCTGGTATGTGAACTGCAATATTAATAGCACGAGAAAATTGAGAGGAAGATAGATGGGAACTAGTAGAGT
TGATATTGATGAGATACGAAAACCACACGTAAATAAACTATCCGACGACAAGAATAGTGCATTAAGGACT
TGATTAAGATATGGTGAGCAACGTAATTATCGGGCTCAACAGTTTATTAGCAATCGTTTTGATAGAAGCG
TTGATGCTGTGGAAGTTGTTCTTTTTACTACCAACAGCCATTAACAAATCCATTAGAGTGTTCGTTCGTT
TTTCTGCTCAGATTCAAGAAAATTATTCCATCCTCATTATACTTTTTTCTTCTATTTCGTGCTCCACGTC
GAGGTATCAAGGAACATAGTTTAAACAAGCTTGGCGTAATCATGGTCATAGCTGTTTCCTGTGTGAAATT
GTTATCCGCTCACAATTCCACACAACATACGAGCCGGAAGCATAAAGTGTAAAGCCTGGGGTGCCTAATG
AGTGAGCTAACTCACATTAATTGCGTTGCGCTCACTGCCCGCTTTCCAGTCGGGAAACCTGTCGTGCCAG
CTGCATTAATGAATCGGCCAACGCGCGGGGAGAGGCGGTTTGCGTATTGGGCGCTCTTCCGCTTCCTCGC
TCACTGACTCGCTGCGCTCGGTCGTTCGGCTGCGGCGAGCGGTATCAGCTCACTCAAAGGCGGTAATACG
GTTATCCACAGAATCAGGGGATAACGCAGGAAAGAACATGTGAGCAAAAGGCCAGCAAAAGGCCAGGAAC
CGTAAAAAGGCCGCGTTGCTGGCGTTTTTCCATAGGCTCCGCCCCCCTGACGAGCATCACAAAAATCGAC
GCTCAAGTCAGAGGTGGCGAAACCCGACAGGACTATAAAGATACCAGGCGTTTCCCCCTGGAAGCTCCCT
CGTGCGCTCTCCTGTTCCGACCCTGCCGCTTACCGGATACCTGTCCGCCTTTCTCCCTTCGGGAAGCGTG
GCGCTTTCTCATAGCTCACGCTGTAGGTATCTCAGTTCGGTGTAGGTCGTTCGCTCCAAGCTGGGCTGTG
TGCACGAACCCCCCGTTCAGCCCGACCGCTGCGCCTTATCCGGTAACTATCGTCTTGAGTCCAACCCGGT
AAGACACGACTTATCGCCACTGGCAGCAGCCACTGGTAACAGGATTAGCAGAGCGAGGTATGTAGGCGGT
GCTACAGAGTTCTTGAAGTGGTGGCCTAACTACGGCTACACTAGAAGAACAGTATTTGGTATCTGCGCTC
TGCTGAAGCCAGTTACCTTCGGAAAAAGAGTTGGTAGCTCTTGATCCGGCAAACAAACCACCGCTGGTAG
CGGTGGTTTTTTTGTTTGCAAGCAGCAGATTACGCGCAGAAAAAAAGGATCTCAAGAAGATCCTTTGATC
TTTTCTACGGGGTCTGACGCTCAGTGGAACGAAAACTCACGTTAAGGGATTTTGGTCATGAGATTATCAA
AAAGGATCTTCACCTAGATCCTTTTAAATTAAAAATGAAGTTTTAAATCAATCTAAAGTATATATGAGTA
AACTTGGTCTGACAGTTACCAATGCTTAATCAGTGAGGCACCTATCTCAGCGATCTGTCTATTTCGTTCA
TCCATAGTTGCCTGACTCCCCGTCGTGTAGATAACTACGATACGGGAGGGCTTACCATCTGGCCCCAGTG
CTGCAATGATACCGCGAGACCCACGCTCACCGGCTCCAGATTTATCAGCAATAAACCAGCCAGCCGGAAG
GGCCGAGCGCAGAAGTGGTCCTGCAACTTTATCCGCCTCCATCCAGTCTATTAATTGTTGCCGGGAAGCT
AGAGTAAGTAGTTCGCCAGTTAATAGTTTGCGCAACGTTGTTGCCATTGCTACAGGCATCGTGGTGTCAC
GCTCGTCGTTTGGTATGGCTTCATTCAGCTCCGGTTCCCAACGATCAAGGCGAGTTACATGATCCCCCAT
GTTGTGCAAAAAAGCGGTTAGCTCCTTCGGTCCTCCGATCGTTGTCAGAAGTAAGTTGGCCGCAGTGTTA
TCACTCATGGTTATGGCAGCACTGCATAATTCTCTTACTGTCATGCCATCCGTAAGATGCTTTTCTGTGA
CTGGTGAGTACTCAACCAAGTCATTCTGAGAATAGTGTATGCGGCGACCGAGTTGCTCTTGCCCGGCGTC
AATACGGGATAATACCGCGCCACATAGCAGAACTTTAAAAGTGCTCATCATTGGAAAACGTTCTTCGGGG
CGAAAACTCTCAAGGATCTTACCGCTGTTGAGATCCAGTTCGATGTAACCCACTCGTGCACCCAACTGAT
CTTCAGCATCTTTTACTTTCACCAGCGTTTCTGGGTGAGCAAAAACAGGAAGGCAAAATGCCGCAAAAAA
GGGAATAAGGGCGACACGGAAATGTTGAATACTCATACTCTTCCTTTTTCAATATTATTGAAGCATTTAT
CAGGGTTATTGTCTCATGAGCGGATACATATTTGAATGTATTTAGAAAAATAAACAAATAGGGGTTCCGC
GCACATTTCCCCGAAAAGTGCCACCTGACGTCTAAGAAACCATTATTATCATGACATTAACCTATAAAAA
TAGGCGTATCACGAGGCCCTTTCGTCTCGCGCGTTTCGGTGATGACGGTGAAAACCTCTGACACATGCAG
CTCCCGGAGACGGTCACAGCTTGTCTGTAAGCGGATGCCGGGAGCAGACAAGCCCGTCAGGGCGCGTCAG
CGGGTGTTGGCGGGTGTCGGGGCTGGCTTAACTATGCGGCATCAGAGCAGATTGTACTGAGAGTGCACCA
TATGCGGTGTGAAATACCGCACAGATGCGTAAGGAGAAAATACCGCATCAGGCGCCATTCGCCATTCAGG
CTGCACAACTGTTGGGAAGGGCGATCGGTGCGGGCCTCTTCGCTATTACGCCAGCTGGCGAAAGGGGGAT
GTGCTGCAAGGCGATTAAGTTGGGTAACGCCAGGGTTTTCCCAGTCACGACGTTGTAAAACGACGGCCAG
TGAATTCAGTTTAAACATGTACTAATCAGTCTAACACCCCGGAGGAGGCTTATCATTACATATTCTTGTC
TCGGCGTTCTTTAAGTTTCTTATCTTGTATGCCCGATATAGCAACCTTGTTGGTACCAATCTAACGGTTT
CCGTACTTTGCAATGAAGAGATGAGGAGGCATGGGTCACTTATTTAATATGTACGGGTGTTTACATGGAG
TTGCTTTCTTTTTTTGTCTCAGCAGTCATTGTGCGCCAAAAAAAGAGAAAACCGTGAGCCGAAGTCCACG
CTCTGGAGTTAGGCTCTCCCATTACGGAGAGAAGCATTTCCTCAGCCTGGGAGCCCCGTTGGAACAGTCA
GGCTAAACTGGGCCTTCCTACCCACTGCTTGCTGTTTCTCACTGGACGCACAAGGGGATTTTCTTTCTAC
CTTCGGCTTGCCTCACTGCGTTGGGGCTTCCCAATGCAACTTCGTTCGTATGCATACAATCTTTTAGATA
TTATCTTTTAAAATTATTTTAAAACAATTTTAAATGTATCTCATATGCTTTTCTTCTGCTGTTGAAAAGG
CTAAACAAAGAAGATCAATAAGATAAAGCGGCCGCAAAATGTCTAAGAATATCGTTGTCCTACCGGGTGA
TCACGTCGGTAAAGAAGTTACTGACGAAGCTATTAAGGTCTTGAATGCCATTGCTGAAGTCCGTCCAGAA
ATTAAGTTCAATTTCCAACATCACTTGATCGGGGGTGCTGCCATCGATGCCACTGGCACTCCTTTACCAG
ATGAAGCTCTAGAAGCCTCTAAGAAAGCCGATGCTGTCTTACTAGGTGCTGTTGGTGGTCCAAAATGGGG
TACGGGCGCAGTTAGACCAGAACAAGGTCTATTGAAGATCAGAAAGGAATTGGGTCTATACGCCAACTTG
AGACCATGTAACTTTGCTTCTGATTCTTTACTAGATCTTTCTCCTTTGAAGCCTGAATATGCAAAGGGTA
CCGATTTCGTCGTCGTTAGAGAATTGGTTGGTGGTATCTACTTTGGTGAAAGAAAAGAAGATGAAGGTGA
CGGAGTTGCTTGGGACTCTGAGAAATACAGTGTTCCTGAAGTTCAAAGAATTACAAGAATGGCTGCTTTC
TTGGCATTGCAACAAAACCCACCATTACCAATCTGGTCTCTTGACAAGGCTAACGTGCTTGCCTCTTCCA
GATTGTGGAGAAAGACTGTTGAAGAAACCATCAAGACTGAGTTCCCACAATTAACTGTTCAGCACCAATT
GATCGACTCTGCTGCTATGATTTTGGTTAAATCACCAACTAAGCTAAACGGTGTTGTTATTACCAACAAC
ATGTTTGGTGATATTATCTCCGATGAAGCCTCTGTTATTCCAGGTTCTTTGGGTTTATTACCTTCTGCAT
CTCTAGCTTCCCTACCTGACACTAACAAGGCATTCGGTTTGTACGAACCATGTCATGGTTCTGCCCCAGA
TTTACCAGCAAACAAGGTTAACCCAATTGCTACCATCTTATCTGCAGCTATGATGTTGAAGTTATCCTTG
GATTTGGTTGAAGAAGGTAGGGCTCTTGAAGAAGCTGTTAGAAATGTCTTGGATGCAGGTGTCAGAACCG
GTGACCTTGGTGGTTCTAACTCTACCACTGAGGTTGGCGATGCTATCGCCAAGGCTGTCAAGGAAATCTT
GGCTTAAAGAGTCTTTTGTAACGACCCCGTCTCCACCAACTTGGTATGCTTGAAATCTCAAGGCCATTAC
ACATTCAGTTATGTGAACGAAAGGTCTTTATTTAACGTAGCATAAACTAAATAATACAGGTTCCGGTTAG
CCTGCGGGCCCAAAGCTAGCTCTAATTGGTTTAATTAATAAATTTAATATTATTTTTAAATTTTTCTTTA
AATATACAATAAATCTTTCATAACATGTTAAATTCATGATTAAGCGTAAATAAAGTGTAGTGGCAGAGTG
CACGGGGTTTCCTGTGCCTTACAAAGTAGGTACCAATTTGCGTATTGCAGCGAGGGTTCCGGTTACTATT
TATAATTACGTGTTAGTGTACTGTGATTTTATTGAGGCTATAACAAGAAAAGGATCTGTGAAGGTTTTGA
GAGAATGAGGCGAAAACACAGGGTTATTTTCATCAGCAACGCCGCTGTTTCAGCGGCACCCTGCCCTTTT
CTTTTCGCAAGATGAGAGTAAAGAGTTGTACATCAGGTAAGAATGTTATTATTTAAATTCGAAGTGATAA
ATTCTTTTCATGATGAATCACTCGCTTATATGGGGTAGAATATATATATATGTGTGTGTGTGTGTGTGTT
TGTGTATGTAGGGATGGTGCGCGTTTGTTGTGTGACATTTGCTACTCATTCTTTTCCTTTTCCTACGACT
GGCTTAACGGGAATATTATCAATTTGCTGCATTCTTATGCTTCGGTCCGATGCTCAAGCTTAACTTCTTC
GTGAGGAAGGAAAGTGTTGTCTCCTACTTTTTTCAAATTTTCGAATTGTATTTATATTTATTTAGTACTT
CTTGAGTTTACATATCCTTCGTAAAAATGCAACTTTTGTCGAAAAACACTTCCAAAAAAAAATAATAATG
AATTTATGAAGCATACTAACGAGCGAGCACATCGCTGAGGTATCATTACTTCATGAGATAAATTAACTCG
AGTAAACCAATTTTATTTGAACTTGCCCCGCTAATCGTACAGACGTACCAGATCCAGGTCATAACGGTGC
CATTAGAAGGCCGTAGAATAGACCCACTAAAGCTATCACAGGCAACCTTGCATCCAAGTCTAATTAAACG
GAGCAGAATCTGTTCCAGTAATGTATAAAGAATTAACTACCGGAAAAGCGTCTTCCGGGGCGGCTCAACC
GGATTACATTCTTTTTTCTTTTTTGCGGCCAGCATTCGAGTCACGTGCTCAAATACTGAGGAAGGGGTTC
TTCCGGTAGGCACCGGCGCTCACTCTTCCGTGCGGCACACTCCCCGCAGTTCAGGGGCCATGTGCCTGTG
AGAGTATTTCCGCAGGCCATAGTTCCGGGGTGGACCACTCCGAGCTAATGCTAAAGTAAGCCCTTCCCAA
CTTGAAATAGGAACAAAAGTCAATTATGCTCCTCCTGTAAAGCTAAACGTGTAAAGATTTTAGAGTGAGA
CGTTGTTAGCAGTCGTTGTTCAAGGGAGGGATGAGTTGAGGAATAAAATGCGGAAAAAGTGTGGGTTAGA
CAGACATATATAAACTCTAGCCATTCGGCTGAAATATATCTGAGTTCATTTGTGATAACTTTTTTGATTA
CTTGTTCATATATCCACAAGAACAACGACTATTAAACAATAGAAAATAGTATAATAAAAAAAGTTTTTAC
AGTGGATCCAAAATGGAACACGTTGCTTTCGGTTCTGAAGATATTGAAAACACTTTGGCTAAAATGGATG
ATGGTCAATTAGACGGTTTAGCTTTCGGTGCTATTCAATTGGACGGTGATGGTAACATTTTGCAATACAA
TGCTGCTGAAGGTGATATTACTGGTAGAGATCCAAAACAAGTTATTGGTAAGAACTTCTTTAAGGACGTT
GCTCCAGGTACTGACTCTCCAGAGTTCTATGGTAAGTTTAAGGAAGGTGTTGCTTCTGGTAACTTAAACA
CTATGTTTGAATGGATGATCCCAACTTCCAGAGGTCCAACTAAGGTTAAAGTTCACATGAAAAAGGCTTT
ATCTGGTGACTCTTACTGGGTTTTCGTTAAAAGAGTTGGTGCTACTAACTTCTCTTTGTTGAAGTTGGCT
GGTGACGTTGAACTTAACCCAGGTCCAAAAATTGAAGAAGGTAAGTTGGTTATCTGGATTAACGGTGACA
AAGGTTACAACGGTTTAGCCGAAGTCGGTAAGAAGTTTGAAAAGGATACTGGTATCAAAGTCACCGTCGA
ACACCCAGACAAATTAGAAGAAAAATTCCCACAAGTTGCTGCTACTGGTGACGGTCCAGATATTATCTTT
TGGGCTCACGATAGATTTGGTGGTTACGCCCAATCTGGTTTGTTAGCTGAAATTACCCCAGATAAGGCTT
TCCAAGATAAGTTGTACCCATTCACTTGGGATGCTGTCAGATACAACGGTAAGTTGATTGCTTACCCAAT
TGCTGTTGAAGCCTTGTCTTTGATCTATAACAAGGATTTGTTACCTAATCCACCAAAAACTTGGGAAGAA
ATCCCAGCTTTGGATAAAGAATTGAAAGCTAAAGGTAAATCCGCTTTGATGTTCAACTTACAAGAACCAT
ACTTCACTTGGCCTTTAATCGCTGCTGACGGTGGTTACGCTTTTAAGTACGAAAATGGTAAATACGATAT
TAAGGACGTTGGTGTTGACAACGCCGGTGCTAAAGCTGGTTTGACTTTCTTGGTCGATTTGATTAAAAAC
AAGCATATGAATGCTGACACCGATTACTCCATCGCTGAAGCTGCTTTCAACAAAGGTGAAACTGCTATGA
CCATCAACGGTCCTTGGGCCTGGTCCAACATTGACACTTCTAAGGTCAACTATGGTGTTACTGTCTTGCC
TACCTTTAAGGGTCAACCATCCAAACCATTTGTTGGTGTTTTGTCTGCTGGTATCAACGCTGCTTCTCCA
AATAAGGAATTGGCTAAGGAATTTTTGGAAAACTACTTGTTAACTGACGAAGGTTTGGAAGCCGTTAACA
AAGATAAACCATTGGGTGCTGTCGCCTTGAAATCTTACGAAGAAGAATTGGCTAAAGATCCAAGAATTGC
TGCTACTATGGAAAACGCTCAAAAGGGTGAAATCATGCCTAATATTCCACAAATGTCTGCTTTCTGGTAT
GCCGTCCGTACTGCTGTCATCAACGCCGCTTCCGGTAGACAAACTGTTGACGAAGCCTTGAAGGATGCCC
AAACTAGAATCACTAAGCCAGGTTCTGGTAGAAGATCAGCTAACTATCAACCATCCATTTGGGACCACGA
CTTTTTACAATCCTTGAACTCTAACTACACCGACGAAGCATACAAGAGAAGAGCAGAAGAATTACGTGGT
AAAGTAAAGATAGCCATCAAAGATGTCATCGAACCTTTGGACCAATTGGAATTGATTGATAACTTGCAAA
GATTGGGTTTAGCCCATAGATTTGAAACCGAAATCAGAAACATCTTGAACAACATCTATAACAACAATAA
GGATTACAACTGGAGAAAGGAAAATTTGTACGCTACTTCCTTGGAATTCAGATTGTTAAGACAACACGGT
TACCCAGTCAGTCAAGAAGTTTTTAACGGTTTCAAGGATGACCAAGGTGGTTTTATTTGTGATGACTTCA
AGGGTATATTGTCCTTGCATGAAGCTTCTTACTACTCATTGGAAGGTGAAAGTATAATGGAAGAAGCATG
GCAATTCACTTCCAAACACTTGAAGGAAGTTATGATAAGTAAAAATATGGAAGAAGATGTTTTCGTAGCT
GAACAAGCAAAGAGAGCCTTGGAATTACCATTGCATTGGAAAGTTCCTATGTTGGAAGCAAGATGGTTCA
TCCATATATACGAAAGAAGAGAAGATAAGAACCACTTGTTGTTGGAATTGGCAAAGATGGAATTCAATAC
ATTACAAGCCATCTATCAAGAAGAATTGAAGGAAATCTCTGGTTGGTGGAAGGATACCGGTTTGGGTGAA
AAGTTGTCATTCGCTAGAAATAGATTGGTCGCATCTTTCTTATGGTCAATGGGTATTGCCTTTGAACCTC
AATTCGCTTACTGTAGAAGAGTTTTGACAATCTCTATTGCATTGATCACCGTTATAGATGACATCTATGA
CGTATACGGTACTTTGGATGAATTGGAAATCTTTACAGACGCTGTTGAAAGATGGGATATCAACTATGCA
TTAAAGCATTTGCCAGGTTACATGAAGATGTGCTTTTTAGCCTTGTACAACTTCGTCAACGAATTCGCTT
ACTACGTTTTGAAGCAACAAGATTTCGACTTATTGTTATCTATTAAAAACGCTTGGTTGGGTTTGATACA
AGCCTATTTGGTAGAGGCTAAGTGGTACCATTCTAAGTACACACCTAAGTTGGAAGAATACTTGGAAAAC
GGTTTAGTCTCAATCACTGGTCCATTGATCATCACAATCTCCTATTTGAGTGGTACTAACCCTATCATTA
AAAAGGAATTGGAATTCTTGGAATCAAACCCAGATATCGTTCACTGGTCTTCAAAAATTTTCAGATTGCA
AGATGACTTAGGTACTTCCAGTGACGAAATTCAAAGAGGTGACGTACCTAAATCTATACAATGCTACATG
CATGAAACAGGTGCATCAGAAGAAGTTGCCAGACAACACATTAAGGATATGATGAGACAAATGTGGAAAA
AGGTTAATGCTTACACCGCAGATAAAGACTCCCCATTGACTGGTACTACAACCGAATTCTTGTTGAACTT
AGTTAGAATGTCTCATTTCATGTATTTGCATGGTGACGGTCACGGTGTACAAAATCAAGAAACCATTGAT
GTCGGTTTTACTTTGTTATTCCAACCTATTCCATTAGAAGATAAACACATGGCATTCACCGCATCACCAG
GTACAAAGGGTGGTGGTGGTGGTGGTGGTGGTGGTGCTTCAGAAAAAGAAATTAGGAGAGAGAGATTCTT
GAACGTTTTCCCTAAATTAGTAGAGGAATTGAACGCATCGCTTTTGGCTTACGGTATGCCTAAGGAAGCA
TGTGACTGGTATGCCCACTCATTGAACTACAACACTCCAGGCGGTAAGCTAAATAGAGGTTTGTCCGTTG
TGGACACGTATGCTATTCTCTCCAACAAGACCGTTGAACAATTGGGGCAAGAAGAATACGAAAAGGTTGC
CATTCTAGGTTGGTGCATTGAGTTGTTGCAGGCTTACTGGTTGGTCGCCGATGATATGATGGACAAGTCC
ATTACCAGAAGAGGCCAACCATGTTGGTACAAGGTTCCTGAAGTTGGGGAAATTGCCATCTGGGACGCAT
TCATGTTAGAGGCTGCTATCTACAAGCTTTTGAAATCTCACTTCAGAAACGAAAAATACTACATAGATAT
CACCGAATTGTTCCATGAGGTCACCTTCCAAACCGAATTGGGCCAATTGATGGACTTAATCACTGCACCT
GAAGACAAAGTCGACTTGAGTAAGTTCTCCCTAAAGAAGCACTCCTTCATAGTTACTTTCAAGACTGCTT
ACTATTCTTTCTACTTGCCTGTCGCATTGGCCATGTACGTTGCCGGTATCACGGATGAAAAGGATTTGAA
ACAAGCCAGAGATGTCTTGATTCCATTGGGTGAATACTTCCAAATTCAAGATGACTACTTAGACTGCTTC
GGTACCCCAGAACAGATCGGTAAGATCGGTACAGATATCCAAGATAACAAATGTTCTTGGGTAATCAACA
AGGCATTAGAACTTGCTTCCGCAGAACAAAGAAAGACTTTAGACGAAAATTACGGTAAGAAGGACTCAGT
CGCAGAAGCCAAATGCAAAAAGATTTTCAATGACTTGAAAATTGAACAGCTATACCACGAATATGAAGAG
TCTATTGCCAAGGATTTGAAGGCCAAAATTTCTCAGGTCGATGAGTCTCGTGGCTTCAAAGCTGATGTCT
TAACTGCGTTCTTGAACAAGGTTTACAAGAGAAGTAAATAGTAACCATGGGCGGATTGAGAGCAAATCGT
TAAGTTCAGGTCAAGTAAAAATTGATTTCGAAAACTAATTTCTCTTATACAATCCTTTGATTGGACCGTC
ATCCTTTCGAATATAAGATTTTGTTAAGAATATTTTAGACAGAGATCTACTTTATATTTAATATCTAGAT
ATTACATAATTTCCTCTCTAATAAAATATCATTAATAAAATAAAAATGAAGCGATTTGATTTTGTGTTGT
CAACTTAGTTTGCCGCTATGCCTCTTGGGTAATGCTATTATTGAATCGAAGGGCTTTATTATATTACCCT
TTAGCTTATTCTGAGGTTTCTGTGGCGTCCCGGGAATCTCG
